Addgene plasmid #114746: AT2G14510 A2_pECIA14
Purpose: Prey vector AT2G14510 A2_pECIA14 should be used with bait vector AT2G14510 A2_pECIA2.
Depositing lab: Youssef Belkhadir. Depositing organization: Gregor Mendel Institute of Molecular Plant Biology. Publication: An extracellular network of Arabidopsis leucine-rich repeat receptor kinases. Smakowska-Luzan E, Mott GA, Parys K, Stegmann M, Howton TC, Layeghifard M, Neuhold J, Lehner A, Kong J, Grunwald K, Weinberger N, Satbhai SB, Mayer D, Busch W, Madalinski M, Stolt-Bergner P, Provart NJ, Mukhtar MS, Zipfel C, Desveaux D, Guttman DS, Belkhadir Y. Nature. 2018 Jan 18;553(7688):342-346. doi: 10.1038/nature25184. Epub 2018 Jan 10. PubMed 29320478.
Backbone
  Vector backbone: pECIA14
  Backbone manufacturer: Chris Garcia (Addgene plasmid # 47051)
  Vector type: Insect Expression
Growth in bacteria
  Bacterial resistance: Ampicillin, 100 μg/mL
  Growth temperature: 37°C
  Growth strain: DH5alpha
  Copy number: High Copy
Gene/Insert
  Gene/Insert name: AT2G14510
  Species: A. thaliana (mustard weed)
  Entrez Gene: AT2G14510 (a.k.a. AT2G14510, T13P21.11, T13P21_11)
  Promoter: Metallothionein (Copper-Inducible)
  Cloning method: Ligation Independent Cloning
Terms and licenses: Academic/Nonprofit Terms; Industry Terms: Not Available to Industry
Depositor comments: Plasmid for secreted expression in Drosophila cell culture by induction via CuSO4. Insert is an extracellular domain of indicated LRR-RK, C-terminally tagged with Pentameric rat COMP helix, Alkaline Phosphatase (human, placental), Flag, and hexahistidine tags. Insert Protein Sequence: SQNQQGFISLDCGLPSKESYIEPSSNLTFISDVNFIRGGKTGNIQNNSRTNFIFKPFKVLRYFPDGIRNCYSLSVKQGTKYLIRTLFYYGNYDGLNTSPRFDLFLGPNIWTSVDVLIADVGDGVVEEIVHVTRSNILDICLVKTGTSTPMISAIELRPLRYDTYTARTGSLKSMAHFYFTNSDEAIRYPEDVYDRVWMPYSQPEWTQINTTRNVSGFSDGYNPPQGVIQTASIPTNGSEPLTFTWNLESSDDETYAYLFFAEIQQLKVNETREFKILANGVDYIDYTPWKFEARTLSNPAPLKCEGGVCRVQLSKTPKSTLPPLMNAIEIFSVIQFPQSDTNTDEVIAIKKIQSTYQLSRISWQGDPCVPKQFSWMGVSCNVIDISTPPRIISLDLSLSGLTGVISPSIQNLTMLRELDLSNNNLTGEVPEFLATIKPLLVIHLRGNNLRGSVPQALQDREKNDGLKLFVDPNITR
How to cite: AT2G14510 A2_pECIA14 was a gift from Youssef Belkhadir (Addgene plasmid # 114746 ; http://n2t.net/addgene:114746 ; RRID:Addgene_114746)
