[The description below was written by a language model from this plasmid's Addgene catalogue record and pLannotate feature annotations shown in this document.]
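Description:
AT2G14510 A2_pECIA14 is an insect-cell expression plasmid built on the pECIA14 backbone and designed for secreted protein production in Drosophila cell culture. It is propagated in E. coli through a high-copy ColE1/pUC-type origin and selected with ampicillin via the β-lactamase gene. The remaining bacterial elements in the feature table (lac promoter/operator, and fragments of lacZα, lacI, rop and bom) are leftovers of the cloning-vector backbone and have no evident role in the expression cassette.

The payload is the extracellular domain of the Arabidopsis thaliana leucine-rich repeat receptor kinase encoded by AT2G14510, inserted by ligation-independent cloning. Transcription is driven by the Drosophila metallothionein promoter, which is induced with copper sulfate. A Drosophila BiP signal sequence at the N-terminus directs the product into the secretory pathway, and an SV40 polyadenylation signal is annotated downstream of the cassette. The ectodomain is fused at its C-terminus to the coiled-coil helix of rat COMP, which assembles the protein into pentamers, followed by human placental alkaline phosphatase, a FLAG epitope and a hexahistidine tag. The His tag is stated by the depositor but was not picked up in the automated annotation.

This arrangement defines the plasmid as the "prey" in an extracellular interaction assay. Pentamerisation raises avidity so that weak ectodomain contacts can be captured, and the alkaline phosphatase provides an enzymatic readout of binding. The record specifies that it is to be used with the matching bait vector, AT2G14510 A2_pECIA2. It belongs to a collection used to map an extracellular interaction network among Arabidopsis LRR receptor kinases.
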