Features (pLannotate 1.2.2; 19 found; start..end, strand, type, name):
     23..449     +  promoter       MT promoter: Drosophila metallothionein promoter
    467..520     +  sig_peptide    BiP signal sequence: Drosophila BiP signal sequence
    479..1948    +  CDS            Y2451_ARATH (fragment): Experimental evidence at protein level: Swiss-Prot protein existence level 1. From Arabidopsis thaliana (Mouse-ear cress).
   1985..2164    +  CDS            Comp (fragment): COMP_RAT - Experimental evidence at protein level: Swiss-Prot protein existence level 1. May play a role in the structural integrity of cartilage via its interaction with other extracellular matrix proteins such as the collagens and fibronectin. Can mediate the interaction of chondrocytes with the cartilage extracellular matrix through interaction with cell surface integrin receptors. Could play a role in the pathogenesis of osteoarthritis. Potent suppressor of apoptosis in both primary chondrocytes and transformed cells. Suppresses apoptosis by blocking the activation of caspase-3 and by indu
   2152..3604    +  CDS            SEAP (fragment): secreted alkaline phosphatase from human placenta The natural enzyme has a C-terminal transmembrane sequence that is replaced by a GPI anchor.
   3641..3670    +  CDS            2xFLAG (fragment): two tandem FLAG® epitope tags
   3776..3910    -  polyA_signal   SV40 poly(A) signal: SV40 polyadenylation signal
   3933..4017    -  CDS            large T antigen (fragment): large T antigen from SV40 (simian virus 40)
   4017..4041    +  misc_feature   MCS (fragment): pUC18/19 multiple cloning site
   4078..4094    -  protein_bind   lac operator: The lac repressor binds to the lac operator to inhibit transcription in E. coli. This inhibition can be relieved by adding lactose or isopropyl-β-D-thiogalactopyranoside (IPTG). lac repressor encoded by lacI
   4102..4132    -  promoter       lac promoter: promoter for the E. coli lac operon
   4147..4168    -  protein_bind   CAP binding site: CAP binding activates transcription in the presence of cAMP. E. coli catabolite activator protein
   4181..4273    -  CDS            lacI (fragment): lac repressor; lacI; The lac repressor binds to the lac operator to inhibit transcription in E. coli. This inhibition can be relieved by adding lactose or isopropyl-β-D-thiogalactopyranoside (IPTG).
   4456..5044    -  rep_origin     ori: high-copy-number ColE1/pMB1/pBR322/pUC origin of replication
   5215..6075    -  CDS            AmpR: β-lactamase; bla; confers resistance to ampicillin, carbenicillin, and related antibiotics
   6076..6180    -  promoter       AmpR promoter: bla
   6275..6310    +  CDS            rop (fragment): Rop protein, which maintains plasmids at low copy number; rop
   6412..6511    +  misc_feature   bom (fragment): basis of mobility region from pBR322
   6517..21      -  CDS            lacZα (fragment) (across the origin): LacZα fragment of β-galactosidase; lacZ fragment
>Addgene plasmid #114746 | AT2G14510 A2_pECIA14 | addgene full sequence | sequence record 270120 | Addgene NGS Result
GTAAAACGACGGCCAGTGAATTAATTCGTTGCAGGACAGGATGTGGTGCCCGATGTGACTAGCTCTTTGC
TGCAGGCCGTCCTATCCTCTGGTTCCGATAAGAGACCCAGAACTCCGGCCCCCCACCGCCCACCGCCACC
CCCATACATATGTGGTACGCAAGTAAGAGTGCCTGCGCATGCCCCATGTGCCCCACCAAGAGCTTTGCAT
CCCATACAAGTCCCCAAAGTGGAGAACCGAACCAATTCTTCGCGGGCAGAACAAAAGCTTCTGCACACGT
CTCCACTCGAATTTGGAGCCGGCCGGCGTGTGCAAAAGAGGTGAATCGAACGAAAGACCCGTGTGTAAAG
CCGCGTTTCCAAAATGTATAAAACCGAGAGCATCTGGCCAATGTGCATCAGTTGTGGTCAGCAGCAAAAT
CAAGTGAATCATCTCAGTGCAACTAAAGGGGGGATCCGATCTCAATATGAAGTTATGCATATTACTGGCC
GTCGTGGCCTTTGTTGGCCTCTCGCTCGGGTCTCAAAATCAACAAGGATTCATCAGTTTGGATTGCGGAT
TACCGTCTAAAGAATCTTATATCGAACCATCGAGTAATTTAACATTCATATCAGATGTCAATTTCATCCG
AGGAGGAAAAACTGGTAATATCCAAAATAACTCACGTACAAACTTTATCTTTAAGCCATTCAAGGTTTTG
AGATACTTTCCGGATGGAATTAGAAACTGCTACAGTTTGAGTGTGAAGCAAGGCACAAAGTATCTAATCA
GGACTCTTTTCTATTATGGAAACTATGACGGTCTTAATACTTCTCCGCGATTTGACCTCTTTCTCGGTCC
AAATATTTGGACAAGCGTAGATGTGCTAATAGCGGATGTAGGTGATGGAGTTGTCGAGGAGATCGTTCAC
GTCACAAGGTCTAACATCTTGGACATATGTCTCGTCAAAACAGGGACAAGTACACCAATGATATCAGCCA
TAGAACTAAGACCTTTGCGATATGATACTTATACTGCTCGAACCGGTTCCTTAAAGAGTATGGCGCACTT
CTACTTCACCAATTCAGACGAGGCAATACGTTATCCCGAAGATGTCTATGATCGTGTTTGGATGCCATAT
TCACAACCGGAATGGACTCAAATAAACACAACCCGGAATGTAAGTGGCTTTTCGGATGGCTACAATCCGC
CACAAGGTGTAATTCAGACCGCCTCCATACCCACTAATGGCAGCGAGCCATTGACCTTTACATGGAATTT
GGAATCCTCTGATGACGAAACTTATGCTTACCTTTTCTTTGCTGAGATCCAACAATTAAAGGTCAATGAA
ACTAGGGAATTCAAAATTTTGGCGAATGGTGTTGATTACATTGATTATACTCCATGGAAGTTTGAAGCAA
GAACCTTATCCAACCCTGCACCACTAAAATGCGAGGGAGGGGTATGTCGTGTGCAGCTGTCAAAAACACC
GAAGTCGACTCTACCACCACTAATGAATGCTATAGAGATTTTTAGCGTCATACAATTTCCACAATCGGAC
ACAAATACGGATGAAGTCATTGCTATCAAGAAAATTCAATCAACTTATCAATTGAGTAGAATCAGCTGGC
AGGGCGATCCATGTGTACCTAAACAGTTTTCATGGATGGGTGTAAGCTGCAACGTTATAGATATCTCCAC
ACCACCAAGAATCATCTCATTAGATTTGTCTTTGAGTGGATTAACTGGAGTTATATCGCCTAGCATACAG
AACCTAACTATGCTTCGAGAATTGGATTTATCAAATAACAACTTGACTGGAGAAGTGCCTGAATTTCTAG
CCACTATCAAACCGTTGTTGGTCATACACTTAAGAGGAAACAATCTTAGAGGTTCTGTTCCTCAAGCCCT
TCAAGATAGAGAAAAGAATGATGGTTTAAAACTATTTGTTGATCCAAATATAACGCGGCTGGAGGTGCTG
TTCCAGGGACCAAGCGGCAATCCCGGCGGCGATCTGGCCCCCCAGATGCTGCGCGAGCTGCAGGAGACCA
ATGCCGCCCTGCAGGACGTGCGCGAGCTGCTGCGCCACCGCGTGAAGGAGATCACCTTCCTGAAGAACAC
CGTGATGGAGTGCGACGCCTGCGGCATGCAGCCCTCTAGAGGCTCCGGCTCCATCATCCCAGTTGAGGAG
GAGAACCCGGACTTCTGGAACCGCGAGGCAGCCGAGGCCCTGGGTGCCGCCAAGAAGCTGCAGCCTGCAC
AGACAGCCGCCAAGAACCTCATCATCTTCCTGGGCGATGGGATGGGGGTGTCTACGGTGACAGCTGCCAG
GATCCTAAAAGGGCAGAAGAAGGACAAACTGGGGCCTGAGATACCCCTGGCCATGGACCGCTTCCCATAT
GTGGCTCTGTCCAAGACATACAATGTAGACAAACATGTGCCAGACAGTGGAGCCACAGCCACGGCCTACC
TGTGCGGGGTCAAGGGCAACTTCCAGACCATTGGCTTGAGTGCAGCCGCCCGCTTTAACCAGTGCAACAC
GACACGCGGCAACGAGGTCATCTCCGTGATGAATCGGGCCAAGAAAGCAGGGAAGTCAGTGGGAGTGGTA
ACCACCACACGAGTGCAGCACGCCTCGCCAGCCGGCACCTACGCCCACACGGTGAACCGCAACTGGTACT
CGGACGCCGACGTGCCTGCCTCGGCCCGCCAGGAGGGGTGCCAGGACATCGCTACGCAGCTCATCTCCAA
CATGGACATTGACGTGATCCTAGGTGGAGGCCGAAAGTACATGTTTCGCATGGGAACCCCAGACCCTGAG
TACCCAGATGACTACAGCCAAGGTGGGACCAGGCTGGACGGGAAGAATCTGGTGCAGGAATGGCTGGCGA
AGCGCCAGGGTGCCCGGTATGTGTGGAACCGCACTGAGCTCATGCAGGCTTCCCTGGACCCGTCTGTGAC
CCATCTCATGGGTCTCTTTGAGCCTGGAGACATGAAATACGAGATCCACCGAGACTCCACACTGGACCCC
TCCCTGATGGAGATGACAGAGGCTGCCCTGCGCCTGCTGAGCAGGAACCCCCGCGGCTTCTTCCTCTTCG
TGGAGGGTGGTCGCATCGACCATGGTCATCATGAAAGCAGGGCTTACCGGGCACTGACTGAGACGATCAT
GTTCGACGACGCCATTGAGAGGGCGGGCCAGCTCACCAGCGAGGAGGACACGCTGAGCCTCGTCACTGCC
GACCACTCCCACGTCTTCTCCTTCGGAGGCTACCCCCTGCGAGGGAGCTCCATCTTCGGGCTGGCCCCTG
GCAAGGCCCGGGACAGGAAGGCCTACACGGTCCTCCTATACGGAAACGGTCCAGGCTATGTGCTCAAGGA
CGGCGCCCGGCCGGATGTTACCGAGAGCGAGAGCGGGAGCCCCGAGTATCGGCAGCAGTCAGCAGTGCCC
CTGGACGAAGAGACCCACGCAGGCGAGGACGTGGCGGTGTTCGCGCGCGGCCCGCAGGCGCACCTGGTTC
ACGGCGTGCAGGAGCAGACCTTCATAGCGCACGTCATGGCCTTCGCCGCCTGCCTGGAGCCCTACACCGC
CTGCGACCTGGCGCCCCCCGCCGGCACCACCGACGCCGCGCACCCGGGTTCTAGAGGAAGCACCTCCGGC
GATAACGATTACAAGGATGATGATGATAAGGCCAGCGGCACCGGTCATCATCACCATCACCATTGAGTTT
AAACCCGCTGATCAGCCTCGACTGTGCCTTCTAAGGCCTGAGCTCGCTGATCAGCCTCGATCGAGGATCC
AGACATGATAAGATACATTGATGAGTTTGGACAAACCACAACTAGAATGCAGTGAAAAAAATGCTTTATT
TGTGAAATTTGTGATGCTATTGCTTTATTTGTAACCATTATAAGCTGCAATAAACAAGTTAACAACAACA
ATTGCATTCATTTTATGTTTCAGGTTCAGGGGGAGGTGTGGGAGGTTTTTTAAAGCAAGTAAAACCTCTA
CAAATGTGGTATGGCTGATTATGATCAGTCGACCTGCAGGCATGCAAGCTTGGCGTAATCATGGTCATAG
CTGTTTCCTGTGTGAAATTGTTATCCGCTCACAATTCCACACAACATACGAGCCGGAAGCATAAAGTGTA
AAGCCTGGGGTGCCTAATGAGTGAGCTAACTCACATTAATTGCGTTGCGCTCACTGCCCGCTTTCCAGTC
GGGAAACCTGTCGTGCCAGCTGCATTAATGAATCGGCCAACGCGCGGGGAGAGGCGGTTTGCGTATTGGG
CGCTCTTCCGCTTCCTCGCTCACTGACTCGCTGCGCTCGGTCGTTCGGCTGCGGCGAGCGGTATCAGCTC
ACTCAAAGGCGGTAATACGGTTATCCACAGAATCAGGGGATAACGCAGGAAAGAACATGTGAGCAAAAGG
CCAGCAAAAGGCCAGGAACCGTAAAAAGGCCGCGTTGCTGGCGTTTTTCCATAGGCTCCGCCCCCCTGAC
GAGCATCACAAAAATCGACGCTCAAGTCAGAGGTGGCGAAACCCGACAGGACTATAAAGATACCAGGCGT
TTCCCCCTGGAAGCTCCCTCGTGCGCTCTCCTGTTCCGACCCTGCCGCTTACCGGATACCTGTCCGCCTT
TCTCCCTTCGGGAAGCGTGGCGCTTTCTCATAGCTCACGCTGTAGGTATCTCAGTTCGGTGTAGGTCGTT
CGCTCCAAGCTGGGCTGTGTGCACGAACCCCCCGTTCAGCCCGACCGCTGCGCCTTATCCGGTAACTATC
GTCTTGAGTCCAACCCGGTAAGACACGACTTATCGCCACTGGCAGCAGCCACTGGTAACAGGATTAGCAG
AGCGAGGTATGTAGGCGGTGCTACAGAGTTCTTGAAGTGGTGGCCTAACTACGGCTACACTAGAAGAACA
GTATTTGGTATCTGCGCTCTGCTGAAGCCAGTTACCTTCGGAAAAAGAGTTGGTAGCTCTTGATCCGGCA
AACAAACCACCGCTGGTAGCGGTGGTTTTTTTGTTTGCAAGCAGCAGATTACGCGCAGAAAAAAAGGATC
TCAAGAAGATCCTTTGATCTTTTCTACGGGGTCTGACGCTCAGTGGAACGAAAACTCACGTTAAGGGATT
TTGGTCATGAGATTATCAAAAAGGATCTTCACCTAGATCCTTTTAAATTAAAAATGAAGTTTTAAATCAA
TCTAAAGTATATATGAGTAAACTTGGTCTGACAGTTACCAATGCTTAATCAGTGAGGCACCTATCTCAGC
GATCTGTCTATTTCGTTCATCCATAGTTGCCTGACTCCCCGTCGTGTAGATAACTACGATACGGGAGGGC
TTACCATCTGGCCCCAGTGCTGCAATGATACCGCGAGACCCACGCTCACCGGCTCCAGATTTATCAGCAA
TAAACCAGCCAGCCGGAAGGGCCGAGCGCAGAAGTGGTCCTGCAACTTTATCCGCCTCCATCCAGTCTAT
TAATTGTTGCCGGGAAGCTAGAGTAAGTAGTTCGCCAGTTAATAGTTTGCGCAACGTTGTTGCCATTGCT
ACAGGCATCGTGGTGTCACGCTCGTCGTTTGGTATGGCTTCATTCAGCTCCGGTTCCCAACGATCAAGGC
GAGTTACATGATCCCCCATGTTGTGCAAAAAAGCGGTTAGCTCCTTCGGTCCTCCGATCGTTGTCAGAAG
TAAGTTGGCCGCAGTGTTATCACTCATGGTTATGGCAGCACTGCATAATTCTCTTACTGTCATGCCATCC
GTAAGATGCTTTTCTGTGACTGGTGAGTACTCAACCAAGTCATTCTGAGAATAGTGTATGCGGCGACCGA
GTTGCTCTTGCCCGGCGTCAATACGGGATAATACCGCGCCACATAGCAGAACTTTAAAAGTGCTCATCAT
TGGAAAACGTTCTTCGGGGCGAAAACTCTCAAGGATCTTACCGCTGTTGAGATCCAGTTCGATGTAACCC
ACTCGTGCACCCAACTGATCTTCAGCATCTTTTACTTTCACCAGCGTTTCTGGGTGAGCAAAAACAGGAA
GGCAAAATGCCGCAAAAAAGGGAATAAGGGCGACACGGAAATGTTGAATACTCATACTCTTCCTTTTTCA
ATATTATTGAAGCATTTATCAGGGTTATTGTCTCATGAGCGGATACATATTTGAATGTATTTAGAAAAAT
AAACAAATAGGGGTTCCGCGCACATTTCCCCGAAAAGTGCCACCTGACGTCTAAGAAACCATTATTATCA
TGACATTAACCTATAAAAATAGGCGTATCACGAGGCCCTTTCGTCTCGCGCGTTTCGGTGATGACGGTGA
AAACCTCTGACACATGCAGCTCCCGGAGACGGTCACAGCTTGTCTGTAAGCGGATGCCGGGAGCAGACAA
GCCCGTCAGGGCGCGTCAGCGGGTGTTGGCGGGTGTCGGGGCTGGCTTAACTATGCGGCATCAGAGCAGA
TTGTACTGAGAGTGCACCATATGCGGTGTGAAATACCGCACAGATGCGTAAGGAGAAAATACCGCATCAG
GCGCCATTCGCCATTCAGGCTGCGCAACTGTTGGGAAGGGCGATCGGTGCGGGCCTCTTCGCTATTACGC
CAGCTGGCGAAAGGGGGATGTGCTGCAAGGCGATTAAGTTGGGTAACGCCAGGGTTTTCCCAGTCACGAC
GTT
